Addgene plasmid #144932: TFORF3456
Purpose: Lentiviral vector for overexpressing transcription factor ORFs with unique 24-bp barcodes. Barcodes facilitate identification of transcription factors in pooled screens.
Depositing lab: Feng Zhang. Depositing organization: Broad Institute. Publication: A transcription factor atlas of directed differentiation. Joung J, Ma S, Tay T, Geiger-Schuller KR, Kirchgatterer PC, Verdine VK, Guo B, Arias-Garcia MA, Allen WE, Singh A, Kuksenko O, Abudayyeh OO, Gootenberg JS, Fu Z, Macrae RK, Buenrostro JD, Regev A, Zhang F. Cell. 2023 Jan 5;186(1):209-229.e26. doi: 10.1016/j.cell.2022.11.026. PubMed 36608654.
Backbone
  Vector backbone: pLX_TRC317
  Backbone manufacturer: Broad Institute Genetic Perturbation Platform
  Backbone size w/o insert (bp): 8264
  Vector type: Mammalian Expression, Lentiviral
  Selectable markers: Puromycin
Growth in bacteria
  Bacterial resistance: Ampicillin, 100 μg/mL
  Growth temperature: 37°C
  Growth strain: NEB Stable
  Copy number: High Copy
Gene/Insert
  Gene/Insert name: ZNF426
  Species: H. sapiens (human)
  Insert size (bp): 1868
  Entrez Gene: ZNF426 (a.k.a. K-RBP)
  Promoter: EF1a
  Tag / fusion protein: V5 (C terminal on insert)
  Cloning method: Gateway Cloning
  Sequencing primers: 5′ GGGTGGAGACTGAAGTTAGGCCAG; 3′ CACATAGCGTAAAAGGAGCAACATAG
Resource information
  A portion of this plasmid was derived from a plasmid made by: Broad Institute Genetic Perturbation Platform
Terms and licenses: Academic/Nonprofit Terms; Industry Terms: Not Available to Industry
Depositor comments: NM_024106.2 Please test multiple small colonies in case of plasmid recombination. To make this collection available in a timely manner, a portion of this collection was not fully sequenced by Addgene. If an Addgene verified full plasmid sequence is not available, please contact us prior to placing an order to request the full sequence.
How to cite: TFORF3456 was a gift from Feng Zhang (Addgene plasmid # 144932 ; http://n2t.net/addgene:144932 ; RRID:Addgene_144932)
