[The description below was written by a language model from this plasmid's Addgene catalogue record and pLannotate feature annotations shown in this document.]
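Description:
TFORF3456 is a third-generation-style, self-inactivating lentiviral expression plasmid built on the pLX_TRC317 backbone and carrying the human zinc-finger gene ZNF426 (also known as K-RBP) as a barcoded open reading frame. It belongs to a large transcription factor ORF collection in which each clone carries a unique 24-bp barcode, so that the factor present in a given cell can be identified by sequencing in pooled overexpression screens, such as those for directed differentiation. In bacteria the plasmid is maintained through a high-copy ColE1/pUC-type origin and selected with ampicillin via β-lactamase. An f1 origin and remnants of a lac/T7/T3 cloning region are also present. The depositor warns that recombination can occur, as is common with LTR-containing plasmids.

The viral genome is transcribed from an RSV promoter fused to a truncated HIV-1 5' LTR and contains the Ψ packaging signal, a gag fragment, the RRE for Rev-dependent export, a cPPT/CTS, a WPRE to enhance transcript expression, and a ΔU3 3' LTR followed by an SV40 poly(A) signal. Two cassettes lie within it. An SV40 early promoter drives puromycin N-acetyltransferase for selecting transduced mammalian cells, and downstream an EF-1α promoter drives the ZNF426 ORF. The ORF was inserted by Gateway cloning and is flanked by attB1 and attB2 sites, with a C-terminal V5 epitope tag following attB2 for detection. The automated annotation labels only the first part of the region between the att sites as ZNF426, and it does not mark the barcode, so the barcode's position cannot be read from the feature table. The 10,132-nt sequence agrees with the stated backbone and insert sizes.
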