Features (pLannotate 1.2.2; 34 found; start..end, strand, type, name):
      5..231     +  promoter       RSV promoter: Rous sarcoma virus enhancer/promoter
    232..412     +  LTR            5' LTR (truncated): truncated 5' long terminal repeat (LTR) from HIV-1
    459..584     +  misc_feature   HIV-1 Ψ: packaging signal of human immunodeficiency virus type 1
    568..931     +  CDS            HIV-1 gag (fragment): gag protein from human immunodeficiency virus 1; gag
   1077..1310    +  misc_feature   RRE: The Rev response element (RRE) of HIV-1 allows for Rev-dependent mRNA export from the nucleus to the cytoplasm.
   1687..1713    +  CDS            Rev (fragment): human immunodeficiency virus 1 (HIV-1) Rev protein; rev; enhances nuclear export of unspliced and incompletely spliced viral mRNAs
   1720..1743    +  promoter       SV40 promoter (fragment): SV40 early promoter
   1744..1815    +  promoter       SV40 promoter (fragment): SV40 enhancer and early promoter
   1839..1974    +  rep_origin     SV40 ori: SV40 origin of replication
   2020..2616    +  CDS            PuroR (fragment): puromycin N-acetyltransferase; pac from Streptomyces; confers resistance to puromycin
   2665..2782    +  misc_feature   cPPT/CTS: central polypurine tract and central termination sequence of HIV-1
   2847..2913    +  CDS            small t antigen (fragment): SV40 (simian virus 40) small t antigen
   2920..4098    +  promoter       EF-1α promoter: strong constitutive promoter for human elongation factor EF-1α
   4119..4136    +  protein_bind   attB1 (fragment): mutant version of attB; core recombination site for the Gateway® BP reaction BP Clonase™
   4142..4870    +  CDS            ZNF426 (fragment): ZN426_HUMAN - Experimental evidence at protein level: Swiss-Prot protein existence level 1. May be involved in transcriptional regulation. From Homo sapiens (Human).
   5805..5829    -  protein_bind   attB2: mutant version of attB; recombination site for the Gateway® BP reaction BP Clonase™
   5837..5878    +  CDS            V5 tag: epitope tag from simian virus 5
   5894..5947    +  promoter       U6 promoter (fragment): RNA polymerase III promoter for human U6 snRNA
   5989..6577    +  misc_feature   WPRE: woodchuck hepatitis virus posttranscriptional regulatory element
   6628..6647    +  misc_feature   cPPT/CTS (fragment): central polypurine tract and central termination sequence of HIV-1
   6649..6882    +  LTR            3' LTR (ΔU3): self-inactivating 3' long terminal repeat (LTR) from HIV-1
   6960..7081    +  polyA_signal   SV40 poly(A) signal: SV40 polyadenylation signal
   7121..7256    +  rep_origin     SV40 ori: SV40 origin of replication
   7277..7295    -  promoter       T7 promoter: promoter for bacteriophage T7 RNA polymerase
   7303..7458    +  CDS            lacZα (fragment): LacZα fragment of β-galactosidase; lacZ fragment
   7463..7891    +  rep_origin     f1 ori (sequence partly withheld): f1 bacteriophage origin of replication; arrow indicates direction of (+) strand synthesis
   7944..8048    +  promoter       AmpR promoter: bla
   8049..8909    +  CDS            AmpR: β-lactamase; bla; confers resistance to ampicillin, carbenicillin, and related antibiotics
   9080..9668    +  rep_origin     ori: high-copy-number ColE1/pMB1/pBR322/pUC origin of replication
   9851..9943    +  CDS            lacI (fragment): lac repressor; lacI; The lac repressor binds to the lac operator to inhibit transcription in E. coli. This inhibition can be relieved by adding lactose or isopropyl-β-D-thiogalactopyranoside (IPTG).
   9956..9977    +  protein_bind   CAP binding site: CAP binding activates transcription in the presence of cAMP. E. coli catabolite activator protein
   9992..10022   +  promoter       lac promoter: promoter for the E. coli lac operon
  10030..10046   +  protein_bind   lac operator: The lac repressor binds to the lac operator to inhibit transcription in E. coli. This inhibition can be relieved by adding lactose or isopropyl-β-D-thiogalactopyranoside (IPTG). lac repressor encoded by lacI
  10091..10109   +  promoter       T3 promoter: promoter for bacteriophage T3 RNA polymerase
>Addgene plasmid #144932 | TFORF3456 | addgene full sequence | sequence record 404497 | Addgene NGS Result
TTAATGTAGTCTTATGCAATACTCTTGTAGTCTTGCAACATGGTAACGATGAGTTAGCAACATGCCTTAC
AAGGAGAGAAAAAGCACCGTGCATGCCGATTGGTGGAAGTAAGGTGGTACGATCGTGCCTTATTAGGAAG
GCAACAGACGGGTCTGACATGGATTGGACGAACCACTGAATTGCCGCATTGCAGAGATATTGTATTTAAG
TGCCTAGCTCGATACATAAACGGGTCTCTCTGGTTAGACCAGATCTGAGCCTGGGAGCTCTCTGGCTAAC
TAGGGAACCCACTGCTTAAGCCTCAATAAAGCTTGCCTTGAGTGCTTCAAGTAGTGTGTGCCCGTCTGTT
GTGTGACTCTGGTAACTAGAGATCCCTCAGACCCTTTTAGTCAGTGTGGAAAATCTCTAGCAGTGGCGCC
CGAACAGGGACTTGAAAGCGAAAGGGAAACCAGAGGAGCTCTCTCGACGCAGGACTCGGCTTGCTGAAGC
GCGCACGGCAAGAGGCGAGGGGCGGCGACTGGTGAGTACGCCAAAAATTTTGACTAGCGGAGGCTAGAAG
GAGAGAGATGGGTGCGAGAGCGTCAGTATTAAGCGGGGGAGAATTAGATCGCGATGGGAAAAAATTCGGT
TAAGGCCAGGGGGAAAGAAAAAATATAAATTAAAACATATAGTATGGGCAAGCAGGGAGCTAGAACGATT
CGCAGTTAATCCTGGCCTGTTAGAAACATCAGAAGGCTGTAGACAAATACTGGGACAGCTACAACCATCC
CTTCAGACAGGATCAGAAGAACTTAGATCATTATATAATACAGTAGCAACCCTCTATTGTGTGCATCAAA
GGATAGAGATAAAAGACACCAAGGAAGCTTTAGACAAGATAGAGGAAGAGCAAAACAAAAGTAAGACCAC
CGCACAGCAAGCGGCCGCTGATCTTCAGACCTGGAGGAGGAGATATGAGGGACAATTGGAGAAGTGAATT
ATATAAATATAAAGTAGTAAAAATTGAACCATTAGGAGTAGCACCCACCAAGGCAAAGAGAAGAGTGGTG
CAGAGAGAAAAAAGAGCAGTGGGAATAGGAGCTTTGTTCCTTGGGTTCTTGGGAGCAGCAGGAAGCACTA
TGGGCGCAGCGTCAATGACGCTGACGGTACAGGCCAGACAATTATTGTCTGGTATAGTGCAGCAGCAGAA
CAATTTGCTGAGGGCTATTGAGGCGCAACAGCATCTGTTGCAACTCACAGTCTGGGGCATCAAGCAGCTC
CAGGCAAGAATCCTGGCTGTGGAAAGATACCTAAAGGATCAACAGCTCCTGGGGATTTGGGGTTGCTCTG
GAAAACTCATTTGCACCACTGCTGTGCCTTGGAATGCTAGTTGGAGTAATAAATCTCTGGAACAGATTTG
GAATCACACGACCTGGATGGAGTGGGACAGAGAAATTAACAATTACACAAGCTTAATACACTCCTTAATT
GAAGAATCGCAAAACCAGCAAGAAAAGAATGAACAAGAATTATTGGAATTAGATAAATGGGCAAGTTTGT
GGAATTGGTTTAACATAACAAATTGGCTGTGGTATATAAAATTATTCATAATGATAGTAGGAGGCTTGGT
AGGTTTAAGAATAGTTTTTGCTGTACTTTCTATAGTGAATAGAGTTAGGCAGGGATATTCACCATTATCG
TTTCAGACCCACCTCCCAACCCCGAGGGGACCCATGCATTGCATCTCAATTAGTCAGCAACCAGGTGTGG
AAAGTCCCCAGGCTCCCCAGCAGGCAGAAGTATGCAAAGCATGCGTCTCAATTAGTCAGCAACCATAGTC
CCGCCCCTAACTCCGCCCATCCCGCCCCTAACTCCGCCCAGTTCCGCCCATTCTCCGCCCCATGGCTGAC
TAATTTTTTTTATTTATGCAGAGGCCGAGGCCGCCTCGGCCTCTGAGCTATTCCAGAAGTAGTGAGGAGG
CTTTTTTGGAGGCCTAGGCTTTTGCAAAAAGCTTTCTAGAGGTACCACCGGAGCTTACCATGACCGAGTA
CAAGCCCACGGTGCGCCTCGCCACCCGCGACGACGTCCCCAGGGCCGTACGCACCCTCGCCGCCGCGTTC
GCCGACTACCCCGCCACGCGCCACACCGTCGATCCGGACCGCCACATCGAGCGGGTCACCGAGCTGCAAG
AACTCTTCCTCACGCGCGTCGGGCTCGACATCGGCAAGGTGTGGGTCGCGGACGACGGCGCCGCCGTGGC
GGTCTGGACCACGCCGGAGAGCGTCGAAGCGGGGGCGGTGTTCGCCGAGATCGGCCCGCGCATGGCCGAG
TTGAGCGGTTCCCGGCTGGCCGCGCAGCAACAGATGGAAGGCCTCCTGGCGCCGCACCGGCCCAAGGAGC
CCGCGTGGTTCCTGGCCACCGTCGGCGTCTCGCCCGACCACCAGGGCAAGGGTCTGGGCAGCGCCGTCGT
GCTCCCCGGAGTGGAGGCGGCCGAGCGCGCCGGGGTGCCCGCCTTCCTGGAGACCTCCGCGCCCCGCAAC
CTCCCCTTCTACGAGCGGCTCGGCTTCACCGTCACCGCCGACGTCGAGGTGCCCGAAGGACCGCGCACCT
GGTGCATGACCCGCAAGCCCGGTGCCAGTTAACGAATTCTAGATCTTGAGACAAATGGCAGTATTCATCC
ACAATTTTAAAAGAAAAGGGGGGATTGGGGGGTACAGTGCAGGGGAAAGAATAGTAGACATAATAGCAAC
AGACATACAAACTAAAGAATTACAAAAACAAATTACAAAAATTCAAAATTTTCGGGTTTATTACAGGGAC
AGCAGAGATCCACTTTGGCGCCGGCTCGAGGCCTGCAGGTGCAAAGATGGATAAAGTTTTAAACAGAGAG
GAATCTTTGCAGCTAATGGACCTTCTAGGTCTTGAAAGGAGTGGGAATTGGCTCCGGTGCCCGTCAGTGG
GCAGAGCGCACATCGCCCACAGTCCCCGAGAAGTTGGGGGGAGGGGTCGGCAATTGAACCGGTGCCTAGA
GAAGGTGGCGCGGGGTAAACTGGGAAAGTGATGTCGTGTACTGGCTCCGCCTTTTTCCCGAGGGTGGGGG
AGAACCGTATATAAGTGCAGTAGTCGCCGTGAACGTTCTTTTTCGCAACGGGTTTGCCGCCAGAACACAG
GTAAGTGCCGTGTGTGGTTCCCGCGGGCCTGGCCTCTTTACGGGTTATGGCCCTTGCGTGCCTTGAATTA
CTTCCACCTGGCTGCAGTACGTGATTCTTGATCCCGAGCTTCGGGTTGGAAGTGGGTGGGAGAGTTCGAG
GCCTTGCGCTTAAGGAGCCCCTTCGCCTCGTGCTTGAGTTGAGGCCTGGCCTGGGCGCTGGGGCCGCCGC
GTGCGAATCTGGTGGCACCTTCGCGCCTGTCTCGCTGCTTTCGATAAGTCTCTAGCCATTTAAAATTTTT
GATGACCTGCTGCGACGCTTTTTTTCTGGCAAGATAGTCTTGTAAATGCGGGCCAAGATCTGCACACTGG
TATTTCGGTTTTTGGGGCCGCGGGCGGCGACGGGGCCCGTGCGTCCCAGCGCACATGTTCGGCGAGGCGG
GGCCTGCGAGCGCGGCCACCGAGAATCGGACGGGGGTAGTCTCAAGCTGGCCGGCCTGCTCTGGTGCCTG
GCCTCGCGCCGCCGTGTATCGCCCCGCCCTGGGCGGCAAGGCTGGCCCGGTCGGCACCAGTTGCGTGAGC
GGAAAGATGGCCGCTTCCCGGCCCTGCTGCAGGGAGCTCAAAATGGAGGACGCGGCGCTCGGGAGAGCGG
GCGGGTGAGTCACCCACACAAAGGAAAAGGGCCTTTCCGTCCTCAGCCGTCGCTTCATGTGACTCCACGG
AGTACCGGGCGCCGTCCAGGCACCTCGATTAGTTCTCGAGCTTTTGGAGTACGTCGTCTTTAGGTTGGGG
GGAGGGGTTTTATGCGATGGAGTTTCCCCACACTGAGTGGGTGGAGACTGAAGTTAGGCCAGCTTGGCAC
TTGATGTAATTCTCCTTGGAATTTGCCCTTTTTGAGTTTGGATCTTGGTTCATTCTCAAGCCTCAGACAG
TGGTTCAAAGTTTTTTTCTTCCATTTCAGGTGTCGTGAGGCTAGCATCGATTGATCAACAAGTTTGTACA
AAAAAGTTGGCATGGCAGCTGCTGATTTGTCCCATGGACATTATCTTTCTGGGGACCCAGTTTGCCTTCA
TGAAGAAAAGACACCAGCAGGAAGAATAGTGGCTGACTGCCTAACAGATTGTTATCAGGATTCAGTGACC
TTTGACGATGTGGCTGTGGACTTCACCCAGGAGGAGTGGACTTTACTGGACTCAACTCAGAGAAGCCTCT
ACAGTGACGTGATGCTGGAGAACTACAAGAACCTGGCCACAGTAGGAGGTCAGATCATCAAACCCAGTCT
AATCTCTTGGTTGGAACAAGAAGAGTCAAGGACAGTTCAGGGAGGAGTTCTCCAAGGATGGGAAATGCGA
CTTGAAACCCAGTGGTCTATACTTCAGCAGGACTTTTTGAGGGGTCAGACATCCATTGGGATACAATTGG
AAGGAAAACACAATGGAAGGGAACTCTGTGACTGTGAGCAATGTGGAGAAGTCTTCAGTGAACACTCATG
CCTTAAGACGCACGTGAGAACTCAAAGTACAGGGAACACTCATGACTGTAATCAGTATGGAAAAGATTTC
CTTACCCTGTGTGAGAAAACCTCTACTGGTGAGAAACTTTCTGAGTTTAATCAGAGTGAAAAAATCTTCA
GCCTGACACCAAATATTGTATACCAGAGAACTAGCACACAAGAAAAGTCATTTGAATGTAGTCACTGTGG
AAAATCCTTCATTAATGAGTCATACCTTCAGGCACATATGAGAACTCACAATGGAGAAAAACTCTACGAA
TGGAGGAATTATGGGCCAGGTTTTATTGACTCTACAAGCCTTTCTGTGCTTATAGAAACCCTCAATGCAA
AAAAGCCCTACAAATGTAAGGAATGTGGAAAAGGCTATAGATACCCAGCCTACCTCAGTATTCACATGCG
AACCCACACTGGGGAGAAACCATATGAATGTAAGGAATGTGGGAAAGCCTTCAATTATTCCAACTCATTT
CAGATACATGGAAGAACTCACACTGGAGAGAAACCCTATGTATGTAAGGAATGTGGGAAAGCCTTCACTC
AGTACTCGGGCCTTAGTATGCATGTACGATCTCACAGTGGAGACAAGCCCTATGAATGTAAGGAATGTGG
GAAATCCTTCCTTACATCCTCACGCCTTATTCAACATATAAGAACTCACACTGGAGAGAAGCCTTTTGTA
TGTGTTGAATGTGGGAAAGCCTTTGCAGTTTCCTCAAATCTTAGTGGACATTTGAGAACTCACACTGAAG
AGAAGGCCTGTGAGTGTAAGATATGTGGGAAAGTATTTGGGTATCCCTCATGTCTTAATAATCACATGCG
AACGCACAGTGCCCAGAAACCATACACCTGTAAGGAATGTGGGAAGGCTTTTAACTATTCCACCCACCTT
AAAATTCACATGCGAATCCACACTGGAGAAAAACCCTATGAGTGTAAACAATGTGGAAAGGCCTTCAGTC
ATTCCAGTTCATTTCAAATACATGAAAGGACTCACACTGGAGAGAAACCCTATGAATGCAAGGAGTGTGG
GAAAGCCTTCACGTGTTCCAGTTCCTTTAGAATTCATGAAAAAACTCACACAGAAGAGAAACCCTATAAA
TGTCAGCAATGCGGGAAAGCTTACAGTCATCCCCGTTCACTTCGAAGACATGAACAAATTCACTACCCAA
CTTTCTTGTACAAAGTGGTTGATATCGGTAAGCCTATCCCTAACCCTCTCCTCGGTCTCGATTCTACGTA
GTAATGAACTAGTCCGTAACTTGAAAGTATTTCGATTTCTTGGCTTTATATATCTTGTGGAAAGGACGAC
GCAAACATTCTATCAGCGGACCAACGCGTTAAGTCGACAATCAACCTCTGGATTACAAAATTTGTGAAAG
ATTGACTGGTATTCTTAACTATGTTGCTCCTTTTACGCTATGTGGATACGCTGCTTTAATGCCTTTGTAT
CATGCTATTGCTTCCCGTATGGCTTTCATTTTCTCCTCCTTGTATAAATCCTGGTTGCTGTCTCTTTATG
AGGAGTTGTGGCCCGTTGTCAGGCAACGTGGCGTGGTGTGCACTGTGTTTGCTGACGCAACCCCCACTGG
TTGGGGCATTGCCACCACCTGTCAGCTCCTTTCCGGGACTTTCGCTTTCCCCCTCCCTATTGCCACGGCG
GAACTCATCGCCGCCTGCCTTGCCCGCTGCTGGACAGGGGCTCGGCTGTTGGGCACTGACAATTCCGTGG
TGTTGTCGGGGAAATCATCGTCCTTTCCTTGGCTGCTCGCCTGTGTTGCCACCTGGATTCTGCGCGGGAC
GTCCTTCTGCTACGTCCCTTCGGCCCTCAATCCAGCGGACCTTCCTTCCCGCGGCCTGCTGCCGGCTCTG
CGGCCTCTTCCGCGTCTTCGCCTTCGCCCTCAGACGAGTCGGATCTCCCTTTGGGCCGCCTCCCCGCGTC
GACTTTAAGACCAATGACTTACAAGGCAGCTGTAGATCTTAGCCACTTTTTAAAAGAAAAGGGGGGACTG
GAAGGGCTAATTCACTCCCAACGAAGACAAGATCTGCTTTTTGCTTGTACTGGGTCTCTCTGGTTAGACC
AGATCTGAGCCTGGGAGCTCTCTGGCTAACTAGGGAACCCACTGCTTAAGCCTCAATAAAGCTTGCCTTG
AGTGCTTCAAGTAGTGTGTGCCCGTCTGTTGTGTGACTCTGGTAACTAGAGATCCCTCAGACCCTTTTAG
TCAGTGTGGAAAATCTCTAGCAGTACGTATAGTAGTTCATGTCATCTTATTATTCAGTATTTATAACTTG
CAAAGAAATGAATATCAGAGAGTGAGAGGAACTTGTTTATTGCAGCTTATAATGGTTACAAATAAAGCAA
TAGCATCACAAATTTCACAAATAAAGCATTTTTTTCACTGCATTCTAGTTGTGGTTTGTCCAAACTCATC
AATGTATCTTATCATGTCTGGCTCTAGCTATCCCGCCCCTAACTCCGCCCATCCCGCCCCTAACTCCGCC
CAGTTCCGCCCATTCTCCGCCCCATGGCTGACTAATTTTTTTTATTTATGCAGAGGCCGAGGCCGCCTCG
GCCTCTGAGCTATTCCAGAAGTAGTGAGGAGGCTTTTTTGGAGGCCTAGGGACGTACCCAATTCGCCCTA
TAGTGAGTCGTATTACGCGCGCTCACTGGCCGTCGTTTTACAACGTCGTGACTGGGAAAACCCTGGCGTT
ACCCAACTTAATCGCCTTGCAGCACATCCCCCTTTCGCCAGCTGGCGTAATAGCGAAGAGGCCCGCACCG
ATCGCCCTTCCCAACAGTTGCGCAGCCTGAATGGCGAATGGG
[124 nt withheld, positions 7463-7586]
C
[91 nt withheld, positions 7588-7678]
A
[49 nt withheld, positions 7680-7728]
CCTTTGACGTTGGAGTCCACGTTCTTT
[37 nt withheld, positions 7756-7792]
ACCCTATCTCGGTCTATTCTTTTGATTTATAAGGGATTTTGCCGATTTCGGCCTATTGGTTAAAAAATGA
GCTGATTTAACAAAAATTTAACGCGAATTTTAACAAAATATTAACGCTTACAATTTAGGTGGCACTTTTC
GGGGAAATGTGCGCGGAACCCCTATTTGTTTATTTTTCTAAATACATTCAAATATGTATCCGCTCATGAG
ACAATAACCCTGATAAATGCTTCAATAATATTGAAAAAGGAAGAGTATGAGTATTCAACATTTCCGTGTC
GCCCTTATTCCCTTTTTTGCGGCATTTTGCCTTCCTGTTTTTGCTCACCCAGAAACGCTGGTGAAAGTAA
AAGATGCTGAAGATCAGTTGGGTGCACGAGTGGGTTACATCGAACTGGATCTCAACAGCGGTAAGATCCT
TGAGAGTTTTCGCCCCGAAGAACGTTTTCCAATGATGAGCACTTTTAAAGTTCTGCTATGTGGCGCGGTA
TTATCCCGTATTGACGCCGGGCAAGAGCAACTCGGTCGCCGCATACACTATTCTCAGAATGACTTGGTTG
AGTACTCACCAGTCACAGAAAAGCATCTTACGGATGGCATGACAGTAAGAGAATTATGCAGTGCTGCCAT
AACCATGAGTGATAACACTGCGGCCAACTTACTTCTGACAACGATCGGAGGACCGAAGGAGCTAACCGCT
TTTTTGCACAACATGGGGGATCATGTAACTCGCCTTGATCGTTGGGAACCGGAGCTGAATGAAGCCATAC
CAAACGACGAGCGTGACACCACGATGCCTGTAGCAATGGCAACAACGTTGCGCAAACTATTAACTGGCGA
ACTACTTACTCTAGCTTCCCGGCAACAATTAATAGACTGGATGGAGGCGGATAAAGTTGCAGGACCACTT
CTGCGCTCGGCCCTTCCGGCTGGCTGGTTTATTGCTGATAAATCTGGAGCCGGTGAGCGTGGGTCTCGCG
GTATCATTGCAGCACTGGGGCCAGATGGTAAGCCCTCCCGTATCGTAGTTATCTACACGACGGGGAGTCA
GGCAACTATGGATGAACGAAATAGACAGATCGCTGAGATAGGTGCCTCACTGATTAAGCATTGGTAACTG
TCAGACCAAGTTTACTCATATATACTTTAGATTGATTTAAAACTTCATTTTTAATTTAAAAGGATCTAGG
TGAAGATCCTTTTTGATAATCTCATGACCAAAATCCCTTAACGTGAGTTTTCGTTCCACTGAGCGTCAGA
CCCCGTAGAAAAGATCAAAGGATCTTCTTGAGATCCTTTTTTTCTGCGCGTAATCTGCTGCTTGCAAACA
AAAAAACCACCGCTACCAGCGGTGGTTTGTTTGCCGGATCAAGAGCTACCAACTCTTTTTCCGAAGGTAA
CTGGCTTCAGCAGAGCGCAGATACCAAATACTGTTCTTCTAGTGTAGCCGTAGTTAGGCCACCACTTCAA
GAACTCTGTAGCACCGCCTACATACCTCGCTCTGCTAATCCTGTTACCAGTGGCTGCTGCCAGTGGCGAT
AAGTCGTGTCTTACCGGGTTGGACTCAAGACGATAGTTACCGGATAAGGCGCAGCGGTCGGGCTGAACGG
GGGGTTCGTGCACACAGCCCAGCTTGGAGCGAACGACCTACACCGAACTGAGATACCTACAGCGTGAGCT
ATGAGAAAGCGCCACGCTTCCCGAAGGGAGAAAGGCGGACAGGTATCCGGTAAGCGGCAGGGTCGGAACA
GGAGAGCGCACGAGGGAGCTTCCAGGGGGAAACGCCTGGTATCTTTATAGTCCTGTCGGGTTTCGCCACC
TCTGACTTGAGCGTCGATTTTTGTGATGCTCGTCAGGGGGGCGGAGCCTATGGAAAAACGCCAGCAACGC
GGCCTTTTTACGGTTCCTGGCCTTTTGCTGGCCTTTTGCTCACATGTTCTTTCCTGCGTTATCCCCTGAT
TCTGTGGATAACCGTATTACCGCCTTTGAGTGAGCTGATACCGCTCGCCGCAGCCGAACGACCGAGCGCA
GCGAGTCAGTGAGCGAGGAAGCGGAAGAGCGCCCAATACGCAAACCGCCTCTCCCCGCGCGTTGGCCGAT
TCATTAATGCAGCTGGCACGACAGGTTTCCCGACTGGAAAGCGGGCAGTGAGCGCAACGCAATTAATGTG
AGTTAGCTCACTCATTAGGCACCCCAGGCTTTACACTTTATGCTTCCGGCTCGTATGTTGTGTGGAATTG
TGAGCGGATAACAATTTCACACAGGAAACAGCTATGACCATGATTACGCCAAGCGCGCAATTAACCCTCA
CTAAAGGGAACAAAAGCTGGAGCTGCAAGC
