>Addgene plasmid #144932 | TFORF3456 | depositor partial sequence | sequence record 286911 | Insert
ATCGATTGATCAACAAGTTTGTACAAAAAAGTTGGCATGGCAGCTGCTGATTTGTCCCATGGACATTATC
TTTCTGGGGACCCAGTTTGCCTTCATGAAGAAAAGACACCAGCAGGAAGAATAGTGGCTGACTGCCTAAC
AGATTGTTATCAGGATTCAGTGACCTTTGACGATGTGGCTGTGGACTTCACCCAGGAGGAGTGGACTTTA
CTGGACTCAACTCAGAGAAGCCTCTACAGTGACGTGATGCTGGAGAACTACAAGAACCTGGCCACAGTAG
GAGGTCAGATCATCAAACCCAGTCTAATCTCTTGGTTGGAACAAGAAGAGTCAAGGACAGTTCAGGGAGG
AGTTCTCCAAGGATGGGAAATGCGACTTGAAACCCAGTGGTCTATACTTCAGCAGGACTTTTTGAGGGGT
CAGACATCCATTGGGATACAATTGGAAGGAAAACACAATGGAAGGGAACTCTGTGACTGTGAGCAATGTG
GAGAAGTCTTCAGTGAACACTCATGCCTTAAGACGCACGTGAGAACTCAAAGTACAGGGAACACTCATGA
CTGTAATCAGTATGGAAAAGATTTCCTTACCCTGTGTGAGAAAACCTCTACTGGTGAGAAACTTTCTGAG
TTTAATCAGAGTGAAAAAATCTTCAGCCTGACACCAAATATTGTATACCAGAGAACTAGCACACAAGAAA
AGTCATTTGAATGTAGTCACTGTGGAAAATCCTTCATTAATGAGTCATACCTTCAGGCACATATGAGAAC
TCACAATGGAGAAAAACTCTACGAATGGAGGAATTATGGGCCAGGTTTTATTGACTCTACAAGCCTTTCT
GTGCTTATAGAAACCCTCAATGCAAAAAAGCCCTACAAATGTAAGGAATGTGGAAAAGGCTATAGATACC
CAGCCTACCTCAGTATTCACATGCGAACCCACACTGGGGAGAAACCATATGAATGTAAGGAATGTGGGAA
AGCCTTCAATTATTCCAACTCATTTCAGATACATGGAAGAACTCACACTGGAGAGAAACCCTATGTATGT
AAGGAATGTGGGAAAGCCTTCACTCAGTACTCGGGCCTTAGTATGCATGTACGATCTCACAGTGGAGACA
AGCCCTATGAATGTAAGGAATGTGGGAAATCCTTCCTTACATCCTCACGCCTTATTCAACATATAAGAAC
TCACACTGGAGAGAAGCCTTTTGTATGTGTTGAATGTGGGAAAGCCTTTGCAGTTTCCTCAAATCTTAGT
GGACATTTGAGAACTCACACTGAAGAGAAGGCCTGTGAGTGTAAGATATGTGGGAAAGTATTTGGGTATC
CCTCATGTCTTAATAATCACATGCGAACGCACAGTGCCCAGAAACCATACACCTGTAAGGAATGTGGGAA
GGCTTTTAACTATTCCACCCACCTTAAAATTCACATGCGAATCCACACTGGAGAAAAACCCTATGAGTGT
AAACAATGTGGAAAGGCCTTCAGTCATTCCAGTTCATTTCAAATACATGAAAGGACTCACACTGGAGAGA
AACCCTATGAATGCAAGGAGTGTGGGAAAGCCTTCACGTGTTCCAGTTCCTTTAGAATTCATGAAAAAAC
TCACACAGAAGAGAAACCCTATAAATGTCAGCAATGCGGGAAAGCTTACAGTCATCCCCGTTCACTTCGA
AGACATGAACAAATTCACTACCCAACTTTCTTGTACAAAGTGGTTGATATCGGTAAGCCTATCCCTAACC
CTCTCCTCGGTCTCGATTCTACGTAGTAATGAACTAGTCCGTAACTTGAAAGTATTTCGATTTCTTGGCT
TTATATATCTTGTGGAAAGGACGACGCAAACATTCTATCAGCGGACCA
