>Addgene plasmid #144932 | TFORF3456 | depositor partial sequence | sequence record 286912 | Barcode
CGCAAACATTCTATCAGCGGACCA
